Addgene plasmid #187703: pLenti-Hsp25 S15A
Purpose: Mutant Phenotypical Analysis
Depositing lab: Mary Beckerle. Depositing organization: University of Utah.
Backbone
  Vector backbone: pLenti6.3/V5-DEST
  Backbone manufacturer: Invitrogen
  Vector type: Mammalian Expression, Lentiviral
  Selectable markers: Blasticidin
Growth in bacteria
  Bacterial resistance: Ampicillin, 100 μg/mL
  Growth temperature: 37°C
  Growth strain: NEB Stable
  Copy number: High Copy
Gene/Insert
  Gene/Insert name: Hsp25
  Species: M. musculus (mouse)
  Mutation: S15A
  Entrez Gene: Hspb1 (a.k.a. 27kDa, Hsp25)
  Promoter: CMV
  Cloning method: Unknown
Terms and licenses: Academic/Nonprofit Terms; Industry Terms: Not Available to Industry
How to cite: pLenti-Hsp25 S15A was a gift from Mary Beckerle (Addgene plasmid # 187703 ; http://n2t.net/addgene:187703 ; RRID:Addgene_187703)
