[The description below was written by a language model from this plasmid's Addgene catalogue record and pLannotate feature annotations shown in this document.]
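Description:
pLenti-Hsp25 S15A is a lentiviral mammalian expression plasmid built on the Invitrogen pLenti6.3/V5-DEST Gateway destination backbone. It carries the mouse small heat shock protein Hsp25 (Hspb1) with a serine-to-alanine substitution at residue 15. In bacteria it is maintained through a high-copy ColE1/pUC-type origin and selected with ampicillin via the β-lactamase gene. An f1 origin and remnants of lac and phage-promoter sequences are also present in the backbone.

The viral portion follows a self-inactivating HIV-1 design. An RSV promoter fused to a truncated 5' LTR drives genomic RNA production in packaging cells. It is followed by the Ψ packaging signal, the RRE for Rev-dependent nuclear export, and the cPPT/CTS, and the cassette ends in a ΔU3 3' LTR. Within this unit, the CMV enhancer/promoter drives the Hspb1 coding sequence, which is flanked by attB1 and attB2 sites, consistent with Gateway recombination, although the record lists the cloning method as unknown. A V5 epitope tag lies downstream of attB2, but the record does not state whether the insert is fused in frame to it or terminates at its own stop codon. A WPRE follows to enhance transcript expression. A separate SV40 promoter, paired with the bacterial EM7 promoter, expresses blasticidin S deaminase, so transduced mammalian cells can be selected with blasticidin.

The stated purpose is mutant phenotypical analysis. Replacing a serine with alanine is a standard way to make a residue non-phosphorylatable, so the construct suits stable expression of this Hsp25 variant for comparison with other forms of the protein.
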