Features (pLannotate 1.2.2; 32 found; start..end, strand, type, name):
      3..229     +  promoter       RSV promoter: Rous sarcoma virus enhancer/promoter
    230..410     +  LTR            5' LTR (truncated): truncated 5' long terminal repeat (LTR) from HIV-1
    457..582     +  misc_feature   HIV-1 Ψ: packaging signal of human immunodeficiency virus type 1
    566..929     +  CDS            HIV-1 gag (fragment): gag protein from human immunodeficiency virus 1; gag
   1075..1308    +  misc_feature   RRE: The Rev response element (RRE) of HIV-1 allows for Rev-dependent mRNA export from the nucleus to the cytoplasm.
   1685..1785    +  CDS            Rev (fragment): human immunodeficiency virus 1 (HIV-1) Rev protein; rev; enhances nuclear export of unspliced and incompletely spliced viral mRNAs
   1804..1921    +  misc_feature   cPPT/CTS: central polypurine tract and central termination sequence of HIV-1
   1944..2247    +  enhancer       CMV enhancer: human cytomegalovirus immediate early enhancer
   2248..2451    +  promoter       CMV promoter: human cytomegalovirus (CMV) immediate early promoter
   2568..2592    +  protein_bind   attB1: mutant version of attB; recombination site for the Gateway® BP reaction BP Clonase™
   2598..3224    +  CDS            Hspb1: HSPB1_MOUSE - Also known as Hsp25, Hsp27. Experimental evidence at protein level: Swiss-Prot protein existence level 1. Small heat shock protein which functions as a molecular chaperone probably maintaining denatured proteins in a folding- competent state. Plays a role in stress resistance and actin organization (PubMed:17661394). Through its molecular chaperone activity may regulate numerous biological processes including the phosphorylation and the axonal transport of neurofilament proteins (By similarity). From Mus musculus (Mouse).
   3229..3253    -  protein_bind   attB2: mutant version of attB; recombination site for the Gateway® BP reaction BP Clonase™
   3306..3347    +  CDS            V5 tag: epitope tag from simian virus 5
   3371..3959    +  misc_feature   WPRE: woodchuck hepatitis virus posttranscriptional regulatory element
   3974..4290    +  promoter       SV40 promoter: SV40 enhancer and early promoter
   4338..4385    +  promoter       EM7 promoter: synthetic bacterial promoter&nbsp
   4404..4802    +  CDS            BSD: blasticidin S deaminase; Aspergillus terreus BSD; confers resistance to blasticidin
   4819..4887    +  CDS            nef (fragment): NEF_HV1Z2 - Experimental evidence at protein level: Swiss-Prot protein existence level 1. Extracellular Nef protein targets CD4(+) T-lymphocytes for apoptosis by interacting with CXCR4 surface receptors. From Human immunodeficiency virus type 1 group M subtype D (isolate Z2/CDC-Z34) (HIV-1).
   4889..5122    +  LTR            3' LTR (ΔU3): self-inactivating 3' long terminal repeat (LTR) from HIV-1
   5194..5315    +  polyA_signal   SV40 poly(A) signal: SV40 polyadenylation signal
   5355..5490    +  rep_origin     SV40 ori: SV40 origin of replication
   5511..5529    -  promoter       T7 promoter: promoter for bacteriophage T7 RNA polymerase
   5537..5692    +  CDS            lacZα (fragment): LacZα fragment of β-galactosidase; lacZ fragment
   5697..6125    +  rep_origin     f1 ori (sequence partly withheld): f1 bacteriophage origin of replication; arrow indicates direction of (+) strand synthesis
   6178..6282    +  promoter       AmpR promoter: bla
   6283..7143    +  CDS            AmpR: β-lactamase; bla; confers resistance to ampicillin, carbenicillin, and related antibiotics
   7314..7902    +  rep_origin     ori: high-copy-number ColE1/pMB1/pBR322/pUC origin of replication
   8085..8177    +  CDS            lacI (fragment): lac repressor; lacI; The lac repressor binds to the lac operator to inhibit transcription in E. coli. This inhibition can be relieved by adding lactose or isopropyl-β-D-thiogalactopyranoside (IPTG).
   8190..8211    +  protein_bind   CAP binding site: CAP binding activates transcription in the presence of cAMP. E. coli catabolite activator protein
   8226..8256    +  promoter       lac promoter: promoter for the E. coli lac operon
   8264..8280    +  protein_bind   lac operator: The lac repressor binds to the lac operator to inhibit transcription in E. coli. This inhibition can be relieved by adding lactose or isopropyl-β-D-thiogalactopyranoside (IPTG). lac repressor encoded by lacI
   8325..8343    +  promoter       T3 promoter: promoter for bacteriophage T3 RNA polymerase
>Addgene plasmid #187703 | pLenti-Hsp25 S15A | addgene full sequence | sequence record 371456 | Addgene NGS Result
AATGTAGTCTTATGCAATACTCTTGTAGTCTTGCAACATGGTAACGATGAGTTAGCAACATGCCTTACAA
GGAGAGAAAAAGCACCGTGCATGCCGATTGGTGGAAGTAAGGTGGTACGATCGTGCCTTATTAGGAAGGC
AACAGACGGGTCTGACATGGATTGGACGAACCACTGAATTGCCGCATTGCAGAGATATTGTATTTAAGTG
CCTAGCTCGATACATAAACGGGTCTCTCTGGTTAGACCAGATCTGAGCCTGGGAGCTCTCTGGCTAACTA
GGGAACCCACTGCTTAAGCCTCAATAAAGCTTGCCTTGAGTGCTTCAAGTAGTGTGTGCCCGTCTGTTGT
GTGACTCTGGTAACTAGAGATCCCTCAGACCCTTTTAGTCAGTGTGGAAAATCTCTAGCAGTGGCGCCCG
AACAGGGACTTGAAAGCGAAAGGGAAACCAGAGGAGCTCTCTCGACGCAGGACTCGGCTTGCTGAAGCGC
GCACGGCAAGAGGCGAGGGGCGGCGACTGGTGAGTACGCCAAAAATTTTGACTAGCGGAGGCTAGAAGGA
GAGAGATGGGTGCGAGAGCGTCAGTATTAAGCGGGGGAGAATTAGATCGCGATGGGAAAAAATTCGGTTA
AGGCCAGGGGGAAAGAAAAAATATAAATTAAAACATATAGTATGGGCAAGCAGGGAGCTAGAACGATTCG
CAGTTAATCCTGGCCTGTTAGAAACATCAGAAGGCTGTAGACAAATACTGGGACAGCTACAACCATCCCT
TCAGACAGGATCAGAAGAACTTAGATCATTATATAATACAGTAGCAACCCTCTATTGTGTGCATCAAAGG
ATAGAGATAAAAGACACCAAGGAAGCTTTAGACAAGATAGAGGAAGAGCAAAACAAAAGTAAGACCACCG
CACAGCAAGCGGCCGCTGATCTTCAGACCTGGAGGAGGAGATATGAGGGACAATTGGAGAAGTGAATTAT
ATAAATATAAAGTAGTAAAAATTGAACCATTAGGAGTAGCACCCACCAAGGCAAAGAGAAGAGTGGTGCA
GAGAGAAAAAAGAGCAGTGGGAATAGGAGCTTTGTTCCTTGGGTTCTTGGGAGCAGCAGGAAGCACTATG
GGCGCAGCGTCAATGACGCTGACGGTACAGGCCAGACAATTATTGTCTGGTATAGTGCAGCAGCAGAACA
ATTTGCTGAGGGCTATTGAGGCGCAACAGCATCTGTTGCAACTCACAGTCTGGGGCATCAAGCAGCTCCA
GGCAAGAATCCTGGCTGTGGAAAGATACCTAAAGGATCAACAGCTCCTGGGGATTTGGGGTTGCTCTGGA
AAACTCATTTGCACCACTGCTGTGCCTTGGAATGCTAGTTGGAGTAATAAATCTCTGGAACAGATTTGGA
ATCACACGACCTGGATGGAGTGGGACAGAGAAATTAACAATTACACAAGCTTAATACACTCCTTAATTGA
AGAATCGCAAAACCAGCAAGAAAAGAATGAACAAGAATTATTGGAATTAGATAAATGGGCAAGTTTGTGG
AATTGGTTTAACATAACAAATTGGCTGTGGTATATAAAATTATTCATAATGATAGTAGGAGGCTTGGTAG
GTTTAAGAATAGTTTTTGCTGTACTTTCTATAGTGAATAGAGTTAGGCAGGGATATTCACCATTATCGTT
TCAGACCCACCTCCCAACCCCGAGGGGACCCGACAGGCCCGAAGGAATAGAAGAAGAAGGTGGAGAGAGA
GACAGAGACAGATCCATTCGATTAGTGAACGGATCTCGACGGTATCGGTTAACTTTTAAAAGAAAAGGGG
GGATTGGGGGGTACAGTGCAGGGGAAAGAATAGTAGACATAATAGCAACAGACATACAAACTAAAGAATT
ACAAAAACAAATTACAAAAATTCAAAATTTTATCGATAAGCTTGGGAGTTCCGCGTTACATAACTTACGG
TAAATGGCCCGCCTGGCTGACCGCCCAACGACCCCCGCCCATTGACGTCAATAATGACGTATGTTCCCAT
AGTAACGCCAATAGGGACTTTCCATTGACGTCAATGGGTGGAGTATTTACGGTAAACTGCCCACTTGGCA
GTACATCAAGTGTATCATATGCCAAGTACGCCCCCTATTGACGTCAATGACGGTAAATGGCCCGCCTGGC
ATTATGCCCAGTACATGACCTTATGGGACTTTCCTACTTGGCAGTACATCTACGTATTAGTCATCGCTAT
TACCATGGTGATGCGGTTTTGGCAGTACATCAATGGGCGTGGATAGCGGTTTGACTCACGGGGATTTCCA
AGTCTCCACCCCATTGACGTCAATGGGAGTTTGTTTTGGCACCAAAATCAACGGGACTTTCCAAAATGTC
GTAACAACTCCGCCCCATTGACGCAAATGGGCGGTAGGCGTGTACGGTGGGAGGTCTATATAAGCAGAGC
TCGTTTAGTGAACCGTCAGATCGCCTGGAGACGCCATCCACGCTGTTTTGACCTCCATAGAAGACACCGA
CTCTAGAGGATCCACTAGTCCAGTGTGGTGGAATTCTGCAGATATCAACAAGTTTGTACAAAAAAGCAGG
CTTAACCATGACCGAGCGACGCGTGCCCTTCTCGCTGCTGCGGAGCCCGGCTTGGGAACCATTCCGGGAC
TGGTACCCTGCACACAGCCGCCTCTTCGATCAAGCTTTCGGGGTGCCCCGGTTGCCCGATGAGTGGTCGC
AGTGGTTCAGCGCCGCTGGGTGGCCCGGATACGTGCGCCCGCTGCCCGCCGCGACCGCCGAGGGCCCCGC
GGCGGTGACCCTGGCCGCACCAGCCTTCAGCCGAGCGCTCAACCGACAGCTCAGCAGCGGGGTCTCGGAG
ATCCGACAGACGGCTGATCGCTGGCGCGTGTCCCTGGACGTCAACCACTTCGCTCCGGAGGAGCTCACAG
TGAAGACCAAGGAAGGCGTGGTGGAGATCACTGGCAAGCACGAAGAAAGGCAGGACGAACATGGCTACAT
CTCTCGGTGCTTCACCCGGAAATACACGCTCCCTCCAGGTGTGGACCCCACCCTAGTGTCCTCTTCCCTA
TCCCCTGAGGGCACACTTACCGTGGAGGCTCCGTTGCCCAAAGCAGTCACGCAGTCAGCGGAGATCACCA
TTCCGGTTACTTTCGAGGCCCGCGCCCAAATTGGGGGCCCAGAAGCTGGGAAGTCTGAACAGTCTGGAGC
CAAGTAGTACCCAGCTTTCTTGTACAAAGTGGTTGATATCCAGCACAGTGGCGGCCGCTCGAGTCTAGAG
GGCCCGCGGTTCGAAGGTAAGCCTATCCCTAACCCTCTCCTCGGTCTCGATTCTACGCGTACCGGTTAGT
AATGATCGACAATCAACCTCTGGATTACAAAATTTGTGAAAGATTGACTGGTATTCTTAACTATGTTGCT
CCTTTTACGCTATGTGGATACGCTGCTTTAATGCCTTTGTATCATGCTATTGCTTCCCGTATGGCTTTCA
TTTTCTCCTCCTTGTATAAATCCTGGTTGCTGTCTCTTTATGAGGAGTTGTGGCCCGTTGTCAGGCAACG
TGGCGTGGTGTGCACTGTGTTTGCTGACGCAACCCCCACTGGTTGGGGCATTGCCACCACCTGTCAGCTC
CTTTCCGGGACTTTCGCTTTCCCCCTCCCTATTGCCACGGCGGAACTCATCGCCGCCTGCCTTGCCCGCT
GCTGGACAGGGGCTCGGCTGTTGGGCACTGACAATTCCGTGGTGTTGTCGGGGAAGCTGACGTCCTTTCC
ATGGCTGCTCGCCTGTGTTGCCACCTGGATTCTGCGCGGGACGTCCTTCTGCTACGTCCCTTCGGCCCTC
AATCCAGCGGACCTTCCTTCCCGCGGCCTGCTGCCGGCTCTGCGGCCTCTTCCGCGTCTTCGCCTTCGCC
CTCAGACGAGTCGGATCTCCCTTTGGGCCGCCTCCCCGCCTGGCGATGGTACCGGTGTGGAAAGTCCCCA
GGCTCCCCAGCAGGCAGAAGTATGCAAAGCATGCATCTCAATTAGTCAGCAACCAGGTGTGGAAAGTCCC
CAGGCTCCCCAGCAGGCAGAAGTATGCAAAGCATGCATCTCAATTAGTCAGCAACCATAGTCCCGCCCCT
AACTCCGCCCATCCCGCCCCTAACTCCGCCCAGTTCCGCCCATTCTCCGCCCCATGGCTGACTAATTTTT
TTTATTTATGCAGAGGCCGAGGCCGCCTCTGCCTCTGAGCTATTCCAGAAGTAGTGAGGAGGCTTTTTTG
GAGGCCTAGGCTTTTGCAAAAAGCTCCCGGGAGCTTGTATATCCATTTTCGGATCTGATCAGCACGTGTT
GACAATTAATCATCGGCATAGTATATCGGCATAGTATAATACGACAAGGTGAGGAACTAAACCATGGCCA
AGCCTTTGTCTCAAGAAGAATCCACCCTCATTGAAAGAGCAACGGCTACAATCAACAGCATCCCCATCTC
TGAAGACTACAGCGTCGCCAGCGCAGCTCTCTCTAGCGACGGCCGCATCTTCACTGGTGTCAATGTATAT
CATTTTACTGGGGGACCTTGTGCAGAACTCGTGGTGCTGGGCACTGCTGCTGCTGCGGCAGCTGGCAACC
TGACTTGTATCGTCGCGATCGGAAATGAGAACAGGGGCATCTTGAGCCCCTGCGGACGGTGCCGACAGGT
GCTTCTCGATCTGCATCCTGGGATCAAAGCCATAGTGAAGGACAGTGATGGACAGCCGACGGCAGTTGGG
ATTCGTGAATTGCTGCCCTCTGGTTATGTGTGGGAGGGCTAAGCACAATTCGAGCTCGGTACCTTTAAGA
CCAATGACTTACAAGGCAGCTGTAGATCTTAGCCACTTTTTAAAAGAAAAGGGGGGACTGGAAGGGCTAA
TTCACTCCCAACGAAGACAAGATCTGCTTTTTGCTTGTACTGGGTCTCTCTGGTTAGACCAGATCTGAGC
CTGGGAGCTCTCTGGCTAACTAGGGAACCCACTGCTTAAGCCTCAATAAAGCTTGCCTTGAGTGCTTCAA
GTAGTGTGTGCCCGTCTGTTGTGTGACTCTGGTAACTAGAGATCCCTCAGACCCTTTTAGTCAGTGTGGA
AAATCTCTAGCAGTAGTAGTTCATGTCATCTTATTATTCAGTATTTATAACTTGCAAAGAAATGAATATC
AGAGAGTGAGAGGAACTTGTTTATTGCAGCTTATAATGGTTACAAATAAAGCAATAGCATCACAAATTTC
ACAAATAAAGCATTTTTTTCACTGCATTCTAGTTGTGGTTTGTCCAAACTCATCAATGTATCTTATCATG
TCTGGCTCTAGCTATCCCGCCCCTAACTCCGCCCATCCCGCCCCTAACTCCGCCCAGTTCCGCCCATTCT
CCGCCCCATGGCTGACTAATTTTTTTTATTTATGCAGAGGCCGAGGCCGCCTCGGCCTCTGAGCTATTCC
AGAAGTAGTGAGGAGGCTTTTTTGGAGGCCTAGGGACGTACCCAATTCGCCCTATAGTGAGTCGTATTAC
GCGCGCTCACTGGCCGTCGTTTTACAACGTCGTGACTGGGAAAACCCTGGCGTTACCCAACTTAATCGCC
TTGCAGCACATCCCCCTTTCGCCAGCTGGCGTAATAGCGAAGAGGCCCGCACCGATCGCCCTTCCCAACA
GTTGCGCAGCCTGAATGGCGAATGGG
[124 nt withheld, positions 5697-5820]
C
[91 nt withheld, positions 5822-5912]
A
[49 nt withheld, positions 5914-5962]
CCTTTGACGTTGGAGTCCACGTTCTTT
[37 nt withheld, positions 5990-6026]
ACCCTATCTCGGTCTATTCTTTTGATTTATAAGGGATTTTGCCGATTTCGGCCTATTGGTTAAAAAATGA
GCTGATTTAACAAAAATTTAACGCGAATTTTAACAAAATATTAACGCTTACAATTTAGGTGGCACTTTTC
GGGGAAATGTGCGCGGAACCCCTATTTGTTTATTTTTCTAAATACATTCAAATATGTATCCGCTCATGAG
ACAATAACCCTGATAAATGCTTCAATAATATTGAAAAAGGAAGAGTATGAGTATTCAACATTTCCGTGTC
GCCCTTATTCCCTTTTTTGCGGCATTTTGCCTTCCTGTTTTTGCTCACCCAGAAACGCTGGTGAAAGTAA
AAGATGCTGAAGATCAGTTGGGTGCACGAGTGGGTTACATCGAACTGGATCTCAACAGCGGTAAGATCCT
TGAGAGTTTTCGCCCCGAAGAACGTTTTCCAATGATGAGCACTTTTAAAGTTCTGCTATGTGGCGCGGTA
TTATCCCGTATTGACGCCGGGCAAGAGCAACTCGGTCGCCGCATACACTATTCTCAGAATGACTTGGTTG
AGTACTCACCAGTCACAGAAAAGCATCTTACGGATGGCATGACAGTAAGAGAATTATGCAGTGCTGCCAT
AACCATGAGTGATAACACTGCGGCCAACTTACTTCTGACAACGATCGGAGGACCGAAGGAGCTAACCGCT
TTTTTGCACAACATGGGGGATCATGTAACTCGCCTTGATCGTTGGGAACCGGAGCTGAATGAAGCCATAC
CAAACGACGAGCGTGACACCACGATGCCTGTAGCAATGGCAACAACGTTGCGCAAACTATTAACTGGCGA
ACTACTTACTCTAGCTTCCCGGCAACAATTAATAGACTGGATGGAGGCGGATAAAGTTGCAGGACCACTT
CTGCGCTCGGCCCTTCCGGCTGGCTGGTTTATTGCTGATAAATCTGGAGCCGGTGAGCGTGGGTCTCGCG
GTATCATTGCAGCACTGGGGCCAGATGGTAAGCCCTCCCGTATCGTAGTTATCTACACGACGGGGAGTCA
GGCAACTATGGATGAACGAAATAGACAGATCGCTGAGATAGGTGCCTCACTGATTAAGCATTGGTAACTG
TCAGACCAAGTTTACTCATATATACTTTAGATTGATTTAAAACTTCATTTTTAATTTAAAAGGATCTAGG
TGAAGATCCTTTTTGATAATCTCATGACCAAAATCCCTTAACGTGAGTTTTCGTTCCACTGAGCGTCAGA
CCCCGTAGAAAAGATCAAAGGATCTTCTTGAGATCCTTTTTTTCTGCGCGTAATCTGCTGCTTGCAAACA
AAAAAACCACCGCTACCAGCGGTGGTTTGTTTGCCGGATCAAGAGCTACCAACTCTTTTTCCGAAGGTAA
CTGGCTTCAGCAGAGCGCAGATACCAAATACTGTTCTTCTAGTGTAGCCGTAGTTAGGCCACCACTTCAA
GAACTCTGTAGCACCGCCTACATACCTCGCTCTGCTAATCCTGTTACCAGTGGCTGCTGCCAGTGGCGAT
AAGTCGTGTCTTACCGGGTTGGACTCAAGACGATAGTTACCGGATAAGGCGCAGCGGTCGGGCTGAACGG
GGGGTTCGTGCACACAGCCCAGCTTGGAGCGAACGACCTACACCGAACTGAGATACCTACAGCGTGAGCT
ATGAGAAAGCGCCACGCTTCCCGAAGGGAGAAAGGCGGACAGGTATCCGGTAAGCGGCAGGGTCGGAACA
GGAGAGCGCACGAGGGAGCTTCCAGGGGGAAACGCCTGGTATCTTTATAGTCCTGTCGGGTTTCGCCACC
TCTGACTTGAGCGTCGATTTTTGTGATGCTCGTCAGGGGGGCGGAGCCTATGGAAAAACGCCAGCAACGC
GGCCTTTTTACGGTTCCTGGCCTTTTGCTGGCCTTTTGCTCACATGTTCTTTCCTGCGTTATCCCCTGAT
TCTGTGGATAACCGTATTACCGCCTTTGAGTGAGCTGATACCGCTCGCCGCAGCCGAACGACCGAGCGCA
GCGAGTCAGTGAGCGAGGAAGCGGAAGAGCGCCCAATACGCAAACCGCCTCTCCCCGCGCGTTGGCCGAT
TCATTAATGCAGCTGGCACGACAGGTTTCCCGACTGGAAAGCGGGCAGTGAGCGCAACGCAATTAATGTG
AGTTAGCTCACTCATTAGGCACCCCAGGCTTTACACTTTATGCTTCCGGCTCGTATGTTGTGTGGAATTG
TGAGCGGATAACAATTTCACACAGGAAACAGCTATGACCATGATTACGCCAAGCGCGCAATTAACCCTCA
CTAAAGGGAACAAAAGCTGGAGCTGCAAGCTT
